>Addgene plasmid #52516 | RGS-6xHis-mRFP-pcDNA3.1- | depositor full sequence | sequence record 81767 | RGS-6xHis-mRFP-pcDNA3.1- sequence 6076 bps
GACGGATCGGGAGATCTCCCGATCCCCTATGGTGCACTCTCAGTACAATCTGCTCTGATGCCGCATAGTT
AAGCCAGTATCTGCTCCCTGCTTGTGTGTTGGAGGTCGCTGAGTAGTGCGCGAGCAAAATTTAAGCTACA
ACAAGGCAAGGCTTGACCGACAATTGCATGAAGAATCTGCTTAGGGTTAGGCGTTTTGCGCTGCTTCGCG
ATGTACGGGCCAGATATACGCGTTGACATTGATTATTGACTAGTTATTAATAGTAATCAATTACGGGGTC
ATTAGTTCATAGCCCATATATGGAGTTCCGCGTTACATAACTTACGGTAAATGGCCCGCCTGGCTGACCG
CCCAACGACCCCCGCCCATTGACGTCAATAATGACGTATGTTCCCATAGTAACGCCAATAGGGACTTTCC
ATTGACGTCAATGGGTGGAGTATTTACGGTAAACTGCCCACTTGGCAGTACATCAAGTGTATCATATGCC
AAGTACGCCCCCTATTGACGTCAATGACGGTAAATGGCCCGCCTGGCATTATGCCCAGTACATGACCTTA
TGGGACTTTCCTACTTGGCAGTACATCTACGTATTAGTCATCGCTATTACCATGGTGATGCGGTTTTGGC
AGTACATCAATGGGCGTGGATAGCGGTTTGACTCACGGGGATTTCCAAGTCTCCACCCCATTGACGTCAA
TGGGAGTTTGTTTTGGCACCAAAATCAACGGGACTTTCCAAAATGTCGTAACAACTCCGCCCCATTGACG
CAAATGGGCGGTAGGCGTGTACGGTGGGAGGTCTATATAAGCAGAGCTCTCTGGCTAACTAGAGAACCCA
CTGCTTACTGGCTTATCGAAATTAATACGACTCACTATAGGGAGACCCAAGCTGGCTAGCCACCATGAGA
GGATCGCATCACCATCACCATCACGGGCCCTCTAGAATGGCCTCCTCCGAGGACGTCATCAAGGAGTTCA
TGCGCTTCAAGGTGCGCATGGAGGGCTCCGTGAACGGCCACGAGTTCGAGATCGAGGGCGAGGGCGAGGG
CCGCCCCTACGAGGGCACCCAGACCGCCAAGCTGAAGGTGACCAAGGGCGGCCCCCTGCCCTTCGCCTGG
GACATCCTGTCCCCTCAGTTCCAGTACGGCTCCAAGGCCTACGTGAAGCACCCCGCCGACATCCCCGACT
ACTTGAAGCTGTCCTTCCCCGAGGGCTTCAAGTGGGAGCGCGTGATGAACTTCGAGGACGGCGGCGTGGT
GACCGTGACCCAGGACTCCTCCCTGCAGGACGGCGAGTTCATCTACAAGGTGAAGCTGCGCGGCACCAAC
TTCCCCTCCGACGGCCCCGTAATGCAGAAGAAGACCATGGGCTGGGAGGCCTCCACCGAGCGGATGTACC
CCGAGGACGGCGCCCTGAAGGGCGAGATCAAGATGAGGCTGAAGCTGAAGGACGGCGGCCACTACGACGC
CGAGGTCAAGACCACCTACATGGCCAAGAAGCCCGTGCAGCTGCCCGGCGCCTACAAGACCGACATCAAG
CTGGACATCACCTCCCACAACGAGGACTACACCATCGTGGAACAGTACGAGCGCGCCGAGGGCCGCCACT
CCACCGGCGCCTAAGGATCCGAGCTCGGTACCAAGCTTAAGTTTAAACCCGCTGATCAGCCTCGACTGTG
CCTTCTAGTTGCCAGCCATCTGTTGTTTGCCCCTCCCCCGTGCCTTCCTTGACCCTGGAAGGTGCCACTC
CCACTGTCCTTTCCTAATAAAATGAGGAAATTGCATCGCATTGTCTGAGTAGGTGTCATTCTATTCTGGG
GGGTGGGGTGGGGCAGGACAGCAAGGGGGAGGATTGGGAAGACAATAGCAGGCATGCTGGGGATGCGGTG
GGCTCTATGGCTTCTGAGGCGGAAAGAACCAGCTGGGGCTCTAGGGGGTATCCCC
[124 nt withheld, positions 1946-2069]
C
[91 nt withheld, positions 2071-2161]
A
[49 nt withheld, positions 2163-2211]
CCTTTGACGTTGGAGTCCACGTTCTTT
[37 nt withheld, positions 2239-2275]
ACCCTATCTCGGTCTATTCTTTTGATTTATAAGGGATTTTGCCGATTTCGGCCTATTGGTTAAAAAATGA
GCTGATTTAACAAAAATTTAACGCGAATTAATTCTGTGGAATGTGTGTCAGTTAGGGTGTGGAAAGTCCC
CAGGCTCCCCAGCAGGCAGAAGTATGCAAAGCATGCATCTCAATTAGTCAGCAACCAGGTGTGGAAAGTC
CCCAGGCTCCCCAGCAGGCAGAAGTATGCAAAGCATGCATCTCAATTAGTCAGCAACCATAGTCCCGCCC
CTAACTCCGCCCATCCCGCCCCTAACTCCGCCCAGTTCCGCCCATTCTCCGCCCCATGGCTGACTAATTT
TTTTTATTTATGCAGAGGCCGAGGCCGCCTCTGCCTCTGAGCTATTCCAGAAGTAGTGAGGAGGCTTTTT
TGGAGGCCTAGGCTTTTGCAAAAAGCTCCCGGGAGCTTGTATATCCATTTTCGGATCTGATCAAGAGACA
GGATGAGGATCGTTTCGCATGATTGAACAAGATGGATTGCACGCAGGTTCTCCGGCCGCTTGGGTGGAGA
GGCTATTCGGCTATGACTGGGCACAACAGACAATCGGCTGCTCTGATGCCGCCGTGTTCCGGCTGTCAGC
GCAGGGGCGCCCGGTTCTTTTTGTCAAGACCGACCTGTCCGGTGCCCTGAATGAACTGCAGGACGAGGCA
GCGCGGCTATCGTGGCTGGCCACGACGGGCGTTCCTTGCGCAGCTGTGCTCGACGTTGTCACTGAAGCGG
GAAGGGACTGGCTGCTATTGGGCGAAGTGCCGGGGCAGGATCTCCTGTCATCTCACCTTGCTCCTGCCGA
GAAAGTATCCATCATGGCTGATGCAATGCGGCGGCTGCATACGCTTGATCCGGCTACCTGCCCATTCGAC
CACCAAGCGAAACATCGCATCGAGCGAGCACGTACTCGGATGGAAGCCGGTCTTGTCGATCAGGATGATC
TGGACGAAGAGCATCAGGGGCTCGCGCCAGCCGAACTGTTCGCCAGGCTCAAGGCGCGCATGCCCGACGG
CGAGGATCTCGTCGTGACCCATGGCGATGCCTGCTTGCCGAATATCATGGTGGAAAATGGCCGCTTTTCT
GGATTCATCGACTGTGGCCGGCTGGGTGTGGCGGACCGCTATCAGGACATAGCGTTGGCTACCCGTGATA
TTGCTGAAGAGCTTGGCGGCGAATGGGCTGACCGCTTCCTCGTGCTTTACGGTATCGCCGCTCCCGATTC
GCAGCGCATCGCCTTCTATCGCCTTCTTGACGAGTTCTTCTGAGCGGGACTCTGGGGTTCGAAATGACCG
ACCAAGCGACGCCCAACCTGCCATCACGAGATTTCGATTCCACCGCCGCCTTCTATGAAAGGTTGGGCTT
CGGAATCGTTTTCCGGGACGCCGGCTGGATGATCCTCCAGCGCGGGGATCTCATGCTGGAGTTCTTCGCC
CACCCCAACTTGTTTATTGCAGCTTATAATGGTTACAAATAAAGCAATAGCATCACAAATTTCACAAATA
AAGCATTTTTTTCACTGCATTCTAGTTGTGGTTTGTCCAAACTCATCAATGTATCTTATCATGTCTGTAT
ACCGTCGACCTCTAGCTAGAGCTTGGCGTAATCATGGTCATAGCTGTTTCCTGTGTGAAATTGTTATCCG
CTCACAATTCCACACAACATACGAGCCGGAAGCATAAAGTGTAAAGCCTGGGGTGCCTAATGAGTGAGCT
AACTCACATTAATTGCGTTGCGCTCACTGCCCGCTTTCCAGTCGGGAAACCTGTCGTGCCAGCTGCATTA
ATGAATCGGCCAACGCGCGGGGAGAGGCGGTTTGCGTATTGGGCGCTCTTCCGCTTCCTCGCTCACTGAC
TCGCTGCGCTCGGTCGTTCGGCTGCGGCGAGCGGTATCAGCTCACTCAAAGGCGGTAATACGGTTATCCA
CAGAATCAGGGGATAACGCAGGAAAGAACATGTGAGCAAAAGGCCAGCAAAAGGCCAGGAACCGTAAAAA
GGCCGCGTTGCTGGCGTTTTTCCATAGGCTCCGCCCCCCTGACGAGCATCACAAAAATCGACGCTCAAGT
CAGAGGTGGCGAAACCCGACAGGACTATAAAGATACCAGGCGTTTCCCCCTGGAAGCTCCCTCGTGCGCT
CTCCTGTTCCGACCCTGCCGCTTACCGGATACCTGTCCGCCTTTCTCCCTTCGGGAAGCGTGGCGCTTTC
TCATAGCTCACGCTGTAGGTATCTCAGTTCGGTGTAGGTCGTTCGCTCCAAGCTGGGCTGTGTGCACGAA
CCCCCCGTTCAGCCCGACCGCTGCGCCTTATCCGGTAACTATCGTCTTGAGTCCAACCCGGTAAGACACG
ACTTATCGCCACTGGCAGCAGCCACTGGTAACAGGATTAGCAGAGCGAGGTATGTAGGCGGTGCTACAGA
GTTCTTGAAGTGGTGGCCTAACTACGGCTACACTAGAAGAACAGTATTTGGTATCTGCGCTCTGCTGAAG
CCAGTTACCTTCGGAAAAAGAGTTGGTAGCTCTTGATCCGGCAAACAAACCACCGCTGGTAGCGGTTTTT
TTGTTTGCAAGCAGCAGATTACGCGCAGAAAAAAAGGATCTCAAGAAGATCCTTTGATCTTTTCTACGGG
GTCTGACGCTCAGTGGAACGAAAACTCACGTTAAGGGATTTTGGTCATGAGATTATCAAAAAGGATCTTC
ACCTAGATCCTTTTAAATTAAAAATGAAGTTTTAAATCAATCTAAAGTATATATGAGTAAACTTGGTCTG
ACAGTTACCAATGCTTAATCAGTGAGGCACCTATCTCAGCGATCTGTCTATTTCGTTCATCCATAGTTGC
CTGACTCCCCGTCGTGTAGATAACTACGATACGGGAGGGCTTACCATCTGGCCCCAGTGCTGCAATGATA
CCGCGAGACCCACGCTCACCGGCTCCAGATTTATCAGCAATAAACCAGCCAGCCGGAAGGGCCGAGCGCA
GAAGTGGTCCTGCAACTTTATCCGCCTCCATCCAGTCTATTAATTGTTGCCGGGAAGCTAGAGTAAGTAG
TTCGCCAGTTAATAGTTTGCGCAACGTTGTTGCCATTGCTACAGGCATCGTGGTGTCACGCTCGTCGTTT
GGTATGGCTTCATTCAGCTCCGGTTCCCAACGATCAAGGCGAGTTACATGATCCCCCATGTTGTGCAAAA
AAGCGGTTAGCTCCTTCGGTCCTCCGATCGTTGTCAGAAGTAAGTTGGCCGCAGTGTTATCACTCATGGT
TATGGCAGCACTGCATAATTCTCTTACTGTCATGCCATCCGTAAGATGCTTTTCTGTGACTGGTGAGTAC
TCAACCAAGTCATTCTGAGAATAGTGTATGCGGCGACCGAGTTGCTCTTGCCCGGCGTCAATACGGGATA
ATACCGCGCCACATAGCAGAACTTTAAAAGTGCTCATCATTGGAAAACGTTCTTCGGGGCGAAAACTCTC
AAGGATCTTACCGCTGTTGAGATCCAGTTCGATGTAACCCACTCGTGCACCCAACTGATCTTCAGCATCT
TTTACTTTCACCAGCGTTTCTGGGTGAGCAAAAACAGGAAGGCAAAATGCCGCAAAAAAGGGAATAAGGG
CGACACGGAAATGTTGAATACTCATACTCTTCCTTTTTCAATATTATTGAAGCATTTATCAGGGTTATTG
TCTCATGAGCGGATACATATTTGAATGTATTTAGAAAAATAAACAAATAGGGGTTCCGCGCACATTTCCC
CGAAAAGTGCCACCTGACGTC
Features (pLannotate 1.2.2; 21 found; start..end, strand, type, name):
     28..80      -  misc_feature   bom (fragment): basis of mobility region from pBR322
    235..614     +  enhancer       CMV enhancer: human cytomegalovirus immediate early enhancer
    615..818     +  promoter       CMV promoter: human cytomegalovirus (CMV) immediate early promoter
    814..847     +  LTR            5' LTR (truncated) (fragment): truncated 5' long terminal repeat (LTR) from HIV-1
    863..881     +  promoter       T7 promoter: promoter for bacteriophage T7 RNA polymerase
    917..934     +  CDS            7xHis (fragment): 6xHis affinity tag
    947..1624    +  CDS            mRFP1: monomeric derivative of DsRed (Campbell et al., 2002) mammalian codon-optimized
   1676..1900    +  polyA_signal   bGH poly(A) signal: bovine growth hormone polyadenylation signal
   1904..1925    +  promoter       SV40 promoter (fragment): SV40 enhancer and early promoter
   1946..2374    +  rep_origin     f1 ori (sequence partly withheld): f1 bacteriophage origin of replication; arrow indicates direction of (+) strand synthesis
   2388..2717    +  promoter       SV40 promoter: SV40 enhancer and early promoter
   2784..3575    +  CDS            neo: KKA2_KLEPN - Also known as kan, nptII. Experimental evidence at protein level: Swiss-Prot protein existence level 1. Resistance to kanamycin, neomycin, paromomycin, ribostamycin, butirosin and gentamicin B. From Klebsiella pneumoniae.
   3599..3757    +  CDS            ble (fragment): BLE_KLEPN - Experimental evidence at protein level: Swiss-Prot protein existence level 1. Binding protein with a strong affinity to the bleomycin family of antibiotics. Binds to CL990; an antimitotic-antibiotic compound. From Klebsiella pneumoniae.
   3752..3873    +  polyA_signal   SV40 poly(A) signal: SV40 polyadenylation signal
   3946..3962    -  protein_bind   lac operator: The lac repressor binds to the lac operator to inhibit transcription in E. coli. This inhibition can be relieved by adding lactose or isopropyl-β-D-thiogalactopyranoside (IPTG). lac repressor encoded by lacI
   3970..4000    -  promoter       lac promoter: promoter for the E. coli lac operon
   4015..4036    -  protein_bind   CAP binding site: CAP binding activates transcription in the presence of cAMP. E. coli catabolite activator protein
   4049..4141    -  CDS            lacI (fragment): lac repressor; lacI; The lac repressor binds to the lac operator to inhibit transcription in E. coli. This inhibition can be relieved by adding lactose or isopropyl-β-D-thiogalactopyranoside (IPTG).
   4324..4909    -  rep_origin     ori: high-copy-number ColE1/pMB1/pBR322/pUC origin of replication
   5080..5940    -  CDS            AmpR: β-lactamase; bla; confers resistance to ampicillin, carbenicillin, and related antibiotics
   5941..6045    -  promoter       AmpR promoter: bla
