[The description below was written by a language model from this plasmid's Addgene catalogue record and pLannotate feature annotations shown in this document.]
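Description:
RGS-6xHis-mRFP-pcDNA3.1- is a 6,076 bp mammalian expression plasmid built on the Invitrogen pcDNA3.1(-) backbone, which the depositors modified by placing a Kozak sequence and an RGS-6xHis epitope/affinity tag upstream of the multiple cloning site. It is maintained in E. coli as a high-copy plasmid through a ColE1/pUC-type origin and an ampicillin resistance gene (β-lactamase under its own promoter). It also carries an f1 origin, which permits single-stranded DNA production. For selection in mammalian cells, an SV40 enhancer/early promoter drives the neomycin phosphotransferase gene, terminated by the SV40 polyadenylation signal, giving G418 resistance. The annotation software also flags short fragments (bom, a truncated HIV-1 LTR, ble, lacI, and lac promoter/operator remnants). These appear to be backbone remnants or partial matches rather than functional modules.

The payload is mRFP1, the monomeric engineered derivative of the tetrameric Discosoma red fluorescent protein. It was cloned between the XbaI and BamHI sites, both of which remain intact, so that it lies downstream of the backbone-encoded tag and is expressed with RGS-6xHis at its N-terminus. Transcription is driven by the human cytomegalovirus immediate early enhancer and promoter and terminated by the bovine growth hormone polyadenylation signal. A T7 promoter between the CMV promoter and the tag serves as a sequencing primer site and could support in vitro transcription.

The stated purpose is expression of N-terminally RGS-6xHis-tagged mRFP in mammalian cells. The tag allows detection with anti-RGS-His antibodies or capture on metal-affinity resin, and the fluorescence allows direct visualisation. The record does not specify its role in the associated study, although a tagged fluorescent protein of this kind is a plausible control alongside other tagged constructs in the same backbone.
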