Addgene plasmid #52516: RGS-6xHis-mRFP-pcDNA3.1-
Purpose: expresses mRFP in mammalian cells with RGS-6xHis tag at N-terminus
Depositing lab: Adam Antebi. Depositing organization: Max Planck Institute for Biology of Ageing. Publication: DRE-1/FBXO11-Dependent Degradation of BLMP-1/BLIMP-1 Governs C. elegans Developmental Timing and Maturation. Horn M, Geisen C, Cermak L, Becker B, Nakamura S, Klein C, Pagano M, Antebi A. Dev Cell. 2014 Mar 4. pii: S1534-5807(14)00069-0. doi: 10.1016/j.devcel.2014.01.028. PubMed 24613396.
Backbone
  Vector backbone: pcDNA3.1-
  Backbone manufacturer: Invitrogen
  Backbone size w/o insert (bp): 5392
  Total vector size (bp): 6076
  Modifications to backbone: added RgS-6xHis tag in front of MCS, tag coding sequence has: Kozak – RGS-6xHis – MCS ...
  Vector type: Mammalian Expression
  Selectable markers: Neomycin (select with G418)
Growth in bacteria
  Bacterial resistance: Ampicillin, 100 μg/mL
  Growth temperature: 37°C
  Growth strain: DH5alpha
  Copy number: High Copy
Gene/Insert
  Gene/Insert name: mRFP
  Species: discosoma
  Insert size (bp): 684
  Mutation: engineered variant of tetrameric red fluorescent protein from Discosoma (GenBank Accession Number AAF03369)
  GenBank ID: AF506027.1
  Promoter: CMV
  Tag / fusion protein: RGS-6xHis (N terminal on backbone)
  Cloning method: Restriction Enzyme; 5′ cloning site Xba I (not destroyed); 3′ cloning site BamH I (not destroyed)
  Sequencing primers: 5′ T7; 3′ BGH-polyA reverse
Resource information
  A portion of this plasmid was derived from a plasmid made by: original cDNA for mRFP generated by R.Y. Tsien lab: Campbell, R.E., Tour, O., Palmer, A.E., Steinbach, P., Baird, G.S., Zacharias, D.A., and Tsien, R.Y. 2002. A monomeric red fluorescent protein. Proc. Natl. Acad. Sci. 99: 7877-7882. Accession: AF506027
Terms and licenses: Academic/Nonprofit Terms; Industry Terms: Not Available to Industry
How to cite: RGS-6xHis-mRFP-pcDNA3.1- was a gift from Adam Antebi (Addgene plasmid # 52516 ; http://n2t.net/addgene:52516 ; RRID:Addgene_52516)
