>Addgene plasmid #52516 | RGS-6xHis-mRFP-pcDNA3.1- | addgene partial sequence | sequence record 120017 | CMV-F 5'-CGCAAATGGGCGGTAGGCGTG-3'
ACTAGAGAACCCACTGCTTACTGGCTTATCGAAATTAATACGACTCACTATAGGGAGACCCAAGCTGGCT
AGCCACCATGAGAGGATCGCATCACCATCACCATCACGGGCCCTCTAGAATGGCCTCCTCCGAGGACGTC
ATCAAGGAGTTCATGCGCTTCAAGGTGCGCATGGAGGGCTCCGTGAACGGCCACGAGTTCGAGATCGAGG
GCGAGGGCGAGGGCCGCCCCTACGAGGGCACCCAGACCGCCAAGCTGAAGGTGACCAAGGGCGGCCCCCT
GCCCTTCGCCTGGGACATCCTGTCCCCTCAGTTCCAGTACGGCTCCAAGGCCTACGTGAAGCACCCCGCC
GACATCCCCGACTACTTGAAGCTGTCCTTCCCCGAGGGCTTCAAGTGGGAGCGCGTGATGAACTTCGAGG
ACGGCGGCGTGGTGACCGTGACCCAGGACTCCTCCCTGCAGGACGGCGAGTTCATCTACAAGGTGAAGCT
GCGCGGCACCAACTTCCCCTCCGACGGCCCCGTAATGCAGAAGAAGACCATGGGCTGGGAGGCCTCCACC
GAGCGGATGTACCCCGAGGACGGCGCCCTGAAGGGCGAGATCAAGATGAGGCTGAAGCTGAAGGACGGCG
GCCACTACGACGCCGAGGTCAAGACCACCTACATGGCCAAGAAGCCCGTGCAGCTGCCCGGCGCCTACAA
GACCGACATCAAGCTGGACATCACCTCCCACAACGAGGACTACACCATCGTGGAACAGTACGAGCGCGCC
GAGGGCCGCCACTCCACCGGCGCCTAAGGATCCGAGCTCGGTACCAAGCTTAAGTTTAAACC
