>Addgene plasmid #52516 | RGS-6xHis-mRFP-pcDNA3.1- | addgene partial sequence | sequence record 120019 | BGH-rev 5'-TAGAAGGCACAGTCGAGG-3'
ATAATAGCTGGTACGAGCTCGGATCCTTAGGCGCCGGTGGAGTGGCGGCCCTCGGCGCGCTCGTACTGTT
CCACGATGGTGTAGTCCTCGTTGTGGGAGGTGATGTCCAGCTTGATGTCGGTCTTGTAGGCGCCGGGCAG
CTGCACGGGCTTCTTGGCCATGTAGGTGGTCTTGACCTCGGCGTCGTAGTGGCCGCCGTCCTTCAGCTTC
AGCCTCATCTTGATCTCGCCCTTCAGGGCGCCGTCCTCGGGGTACATCCGCTCGGTGGAGGCCTCCCAGC
CCATGGTCTTCTTCTGCATTACGGGGCCGTCGGAGGGGAAGTTGGTGCCGCGCAGCTTCACCTTGTAGAT
GAACTCGCCGTCCTGCAGGGAGGAGTCCTGGGTCACGGTCACCACGCCGCCGTCCTCGAAGTTCATCACG
CGCTCCCACTTGAAGCCCTCGGGGAAGGACAGCTTCAAGTAGTCGGGGATGTCGGCGGGGTGCTTCACGT
AGGCCTTGGAGCCGTACTGGAACTGAGGGGACAGGATGTCCCAGGCGAAGGGCAGGGGGCCGCCCTTGGT
CACCTTCAGCTTGGCGGTCTGGGTGCCCTCGTAGGGGCGGCCCTCGCCCTCGCCCTCGATCTCGAACTCG
TGGCCGTTCACGGAGCCCTCCATGCGCACCTTGAAGCGCATGAACTCCTTGATGACGTCCTCGGAGGAGG
CCATTCTAGAGGGCCCGTGATGGTGATGGTGATGCGATCCTCTCATGGTGGCTAGCCAGCTTGGGTCTCC
CTATAGTGAGTCGTATTAATTTCNATAANCCAGTAAGCAGTGGGTTCTCTAGTTANCCAANAAAGCTCTG
CTTATATANACCTCCCANCGTANAACNCCTANCGNCCATTTTGCNTCAATGGGGCGGAATTGTTACNAAA
NTTTTNGAAAANNCCCGTTGAATTTTGGTGNCNAAAAAAAACTCCCNATTGACNTNAANGGGGNNGGAAA
NCTTGAAAAATCCCCNTGAANTNAAAACNNNTANNCANCNCCCANTTNANTTNACTGNCAAAAACCNNAN
TNNNNA
